Addgene plasmid #156445: pKS035 - pCAGGS-3XFLAG-Rad21-mKate2-bpA
Purpose: For transient expression of mouse RAD21 (SCC1) tagged with mKate2
Depositing lab: Elphege Nora. Depositing organization: University of California, San Francisco (UCSF). Publication: Molecular basis of CTCF binding polarity in genome folding. Nora EP, Caccianini L, Fudenberg G, So K, Kameswaran V, Nagle A, Uebersohn A, Hajj B, Saux AL, Coulon A, Mirny LA, Pollard KS, Dahan M, Bruneau BG. Nat Commun. 2020 Nov 5;11(1):5612. doi: 10.1038/s41467-020-19283-x. PubMed 33154377.
Backbone
  Vector backbone: pKS035-pCAGGS-3XFLAG-Rad21-mKate2-bpAk
  Vector type: Mammalian Expression
Growth in bacteria
  Bacterial resistance: Ampicillin, 100 μg/mL
  Growth temperature: 37°C
  Growth strain: DH5alpha
  Copy number: High Copy
Gene/Insert
  Gene/Insert name: mouse RAD21 (alt name: SCC1)
  Species: M. musculus (mouse)
  Mutation: none
  Entrez Gene: Rad21 (a.k.a. SCC, SCC1, mHR21, mKIAA0078)
  Cloning method: Gibson Cloning
Terms and licenses: Academic/Nonprofit Terms; Industry Terms: Not Available to Industry
Depositor comments: Please note: The cDNA used of 129/Ola origin contains a natural F374S polymorphism compared to C57BL6.
How to cite: pKS035 - pCAGGS-3XFLAG-Rad21-mKate2-bpA was a gift from Elphege Nora (Addgene plasmid # 156445 ; http://n2t.net/addgene:156445 ; RRID:Addgene_156445)
