[The description below was written by a language model from this plasmid's Addgene catalogue record and pLannotate feature annotations shown in this document.]
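Description:
pKS035 - pCAGGS-3XFLAG-Rad21-mKate2-bpA is a 7.2 kb mammalian expression plasmid built for transient expression of mouse RAD21 (also called SCC1), a core subunit of the cohesin complex, as a fluorescently tagged fusion protein. It is propagated in E. coli as a high-copy plasmid through a ColE1/pUC-type origin and is selected with ampicillin via the β-lactamase (AmpR) gene and its native promoter. Residual lac promoter, lac operator, CAP site and a lacI fragment are leftovers of the cloning backbone and have no role in the mammalian payload.

Expression is driven by the CAG arrangement typical of pCAGGS vectors: the human cytomegalovirus immediate-early enhancer, the chicken β-actin promoter and a chimeric chicken β-actin/rabbit β-globin intron, which together give strong constitutive transcription in a wide range of mammalian cells. Downstream lies the full mouse Rad21 coding sequence followed closely by mKate2, a monomeric, rapidly maturing far-red fluorescent protein, placing the fluorophore at the C-terminus. The construct name indicates an N-terminal 3XFLAG epitope; it was not annotated in the feature table, although there is unannotated space upstream of Rad21 where it could sit. Transcripts are terminated by the rabbit β-globin polyadenylation signal, and the short HBB "fragments" flagged on either side of the insert are most likely β-globin exon remnants belonging to the intron and poly(A) regions of the backbone rather than expressed parts. The insert was assembled by Gibson cloning. The depositor notes that the cDNA is of 129/Ola origin and carries a natural F374S polymorphism relative to C57BL6, with no engineered mutations. The combination of tags would allow both live imaging and FLAG-based detection or purification of RAD21.
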