Features (pLannotate 1.2.2; 15 found; start..end, strand, type, name):
      5..384     +  enhancer       CMV enhancer: human cytomegalovirus immediate early enhancer
    386..661     +  promoter       chicken β-actin promoter: No description available
    662..1678    +  intron         chimeric intron: chimera between introns from chicken β-actin and rabbit β-globin
   1676..1732    +  CDS            HBB (fragment): HBB_LEPEU - Experimental evidence at protein level: Swiss-Prot protein existence level 1. Involved in oxygen transport from the lung to the various peripheral tissues. From Lepus europaeus (European hare).
   1852..3756    +  CDS            Rad21: RAD21_MOUSE - Also known as Hr21 From Mus musculus (Mouse).
   3778..4473    +  CDS            mKate2: mKate2 is a basic (constitutively fluorescent) red fluorescent protein published in 2009, derived from Entacmaea quadricolor. It is reported to be a rapidly-maturing monomer with moderate acid sensitivity.
   4493..4558    +  CDS            HBB (fragment): HBB_PONPY - Experimental evidence at transcript level: Swiss-Prot protein existence level 2. Involved in oxygen transport from the lung to the various peripheral tissues. From Pongo pygmaeus (Bornean orangutan).
   4629..4684    +  polyA_signal   β-globin poly(A) signal: rabbit β-globin polyadenylation signal (Gil and Proudfoot, 1987)
   5069..5085    -  protein_bind   lac operator: The lac repressor binds to the lac operator to inhibit transcription in E. coli. This inhibition can be relieved by adding lactose or isopropyl-β-D-thiogalactopyranoside (IPTG). lac repressor encoded by lacI
   5093..5123    -  promoter       lac promoter: promoter for the E. coli lac operon
   5138..5159    -  protein_bind   CAP binding site: CAP binding activates transcription in the presence of cAMP. E. coli catabolite activator protein
   5210..5272    -  CDS            lacI (fragment): LACI_ECOLI - Experimental evidence at protein level: Swiss-Prot protein existence level 1. Repressor of the lactose operon. Binds allolactose as an inducer. From Escherichia coli (strain K12).
   5455..6043    -  rep_origin     ori: high-copy-number ColE1/pMB1/pBR322/pUC origin of replication
   6214..7074    -  CDS            AmpR: β-lactamase; bla; confers resistance to ampicillin, carbenicillin, and related antibiotics
   7075..7179    -  promoter       AmpR promoter: bla
>Addgene plasmid #156445 | pKS035 - pCAGGS-3XFLAG-Rad21-mKate2-bpA | addgene full sequence | sequence record 310161 | Addgene NGS Result
GGTCGACATTGATTATTGACTAGTTATTAATAGTAATCAATTACGGGGTCATTAGTTCATAGCCCATATA
TGGAGTTCCGCGTTACATAACTTACGGTAAATGGCCCGCCTGGCTGACCGCCCAACGACCCCCGCCCATT
GACGTCAATAATGACGTATGTTCCCATAGTAACGCCAATAGGGACTTTCCATTGACGTCAATGGGTGGAG
TATTTACGGTAAACTGCCCACTTGGCAGTACATCAAGTGTATCATATGCCAAGTACGCCCCCTATTGACG
TCAATGACGGTAAATGGCCCGCCTGGCATTATGCCCAGTACATGACCTTATGGGACTTTCCTACTTGGCA
GTACATCTACGTATTAGTCATCGCTATTACCATGGTCGAGGTGAGCCCCACGTTCTGCTTCACTCTCCCC
ATCTCCCCCCCCTCCCCACCCCCAATTTTGTATTTATTTATTTTTTAATTATTTTGTGCAGCGATGGGGG
CGGGGGGGGGGGGGGSGCGCGCCRGGSGGGGSGGGGSGGGGSGRGGGGSGGGGSGGGGSGAGGCGGAGAG
GTGCGGCGGCAGCCAATCAGAGCGGCGCGCTCCGAAAGTTTCCTTTTATGGCGAGGCGGCGGCGGCGGCG
GCCCTATAAAAAGCGAAGCGCGCGGCGGGCGGGAGTCGCTGCGCGCTGCCTTCGCCCCGTGCCCCGCTCC
GCCGCCGCCTCGCGCCGCCCGCCCCGGCTCTGACTGACCGCGTTACTCCCACAGGTGAGCGGGCGGGACG
GCCCTTCTCCTCCGGGCTGTAATTAGCGCTTGGTTTAATGACGGCTTGTTTCTTTTCTGTGGCTGCGTGA
AAGCCTTGAGGGGCTCCGGGAGGGCCCTTTGTGCGGGGGGAGCGGCTCGGGGGGTGCGTGCGTGTGTGTG
TGCGTGGGGAGCGCCGCGTGCGGCTCCGCGCTGCCCGGCGGCTGTGAGCGCTGCGGGCGCGGCGCGGGGC
TTTGTGCGCTCCGCAGTGTGCGCGAGGGGAGCGCGGCCGGGGGCGGTGCCCCGCGGTGCGGGGGGGGCTG
CGAGGGGAACAAAGGCTGCGTGCGGGGTGTGTGCGTGGGGGGGTGAGCAGGGGGTGTGGGCGCGTCGGTC
GGGCTGCAACCCCCCCTGCACCCCCCTCCCCGAGTTGCTGAGCACGGCCCGGCTTCGGGTGCGGGGCTCC
GTACGGGGCGTGGCGCGGGGCTCGCCGTGCCGGGCGGGGGGTGGCGGCAGGTGGGGGTGCCGGGCGGGGC
GGGGCCGCCTCGGGCCGGGGAGGGCTCGGGGGAGGGGCGCGGCGGCCCCCGGAGCGCCGGCGGCTGTCGA
GGCGCGGCGAGCCGCAGCCATTGCCTTTTATGGTAATCGTGCGAGAGGGCGCAGGGACTTCCTTTGTCCC
AAATCTGTGCGGAGCCGAAATCTGGGAGGCGCCGCCGCACCCCCTCTAGCGGGCGCGGGGCGAAGCGGTG
CGGCGCCGGCAGGAAGGAAATGGGCGGGGAGGGCCTTCGTGCGTCGCCGCGCCGCCGTCCCCTTCTCCCT
CTCCAGCCTCGGGGCTGTCCGCGGGGGGACGGCTGCCTTCGGGGGGGACGGGGCAGGGCGGGGTTCGGCT
TCTGGCGTGTGACCGGCGGCTCTAGAGCCTCTGCTAACCATGTTCATGCCTTCTTCTTTTTCCTACAGCT
CCTGGGCAACGTGCTGGTTATTGTGCTGTCTCATCATTTTGGCAAAGAATTCCTCGAGAATTCTCACGCG
TGAATTCCACCATGGACTATAAGGACCACGACGGAGACTACAAGGATCATGATATTGATTACAAAGACGA
TGACGATAAGACCGGTGGGGGAGCAGGAGGCATGTTCTACGCACATTTTGTCCTCAGTAAACGAGGGCCT
CTGGCCAAAATCTGGCTGGCGGCCCATTGGGACAAGAAGCTAACCAAAGCCCATGTATTTGAGTGCAACT
TAGAGAGCAGTGTGGAGAGCATCATCTCACCAAAGGTGAAGATGGCGCTGCGGACGTCAGGACACCTTCT
CCTGGGAGTAGTCCGCATCTATCACAGGAAAGCCAAATACCTCCTCGCAGACTGTAATGAAGCATTTATT
AAAATAAAGATGGCGTTTCGGCCAGGTGTTGTCGATCTACCTGAGGAAAATCGGGAAGCAGCTTATAATG
CCATTACTTTACCTGAGGAATTCCACGATTTTGATCAGCCACTGCCAGATTTAGATGATATTGACGTCGC
CCAGCAGTTCAGCCTGAACCAAAGCAGAGTAGAAGAGATAACCATGAGAGAAGAAGTCGGAAACATCAGT
ATCCTACAGGAAAATGACTTTGGTGACTTCGGAATGGATGACCGTGAAATAATGAGAGAAGGCAGTGCTT
TCGAGGATGACGACATGTTAGTGAGCACCAGCGCTTCCAACCTTCTCCTCGAGCCAGAGCAGAGCACCAG
CAACCTGAATGAAAAGATGAATCACTTAGAGTACGAAGACCAGTACAAAGATGACAATTTTGGAGAAGGA
AATGATGGCGGTATATTAGATGACAAACTTATAAGTAATAATGATGGTGGCATCTTTGACGATCCCCCTG
CCTTGTCTGAGGCAGGGGTCATGTTGCCAGAGCAACCTGCACATGATGACATGGATGAAGATGACAATGG
CTCACTGGGTGGGCCGGATAGTCCCGACTCTGTGGATCCTGTCGAACCGATGCCAACTATGACTGATCAG
ACAACTCTCGTCCCAAACGAGGAAGAAGCTTTTGCGTTGGAGCCCATTGATATAACTGTCAAAGAGACAA
AAGCCAAGAGGAAGAGGAAGCTGATTGTTGACAGTGTCAAAGAATTGGATAGTAAGACCATTAGAGCCCA
GCTTAGCGATTATTCTGATATTGTTACGACTCTGGACCTGGCTCCGCCAACCAAGAAGCTTATGATGTGG
AAAGAGACAGGAGGAGTGGAAAAGCTCTTCTCCTTACCAGCACAGCCCCTGTGGAATAACCGGCTACTGA
AGCTCTTCACACGCTGCCTTACCCCACTTGTACCAGAAGACCTTAGGAAGAGAAGGAAAGGGGGAGAGGC
AGATAATCTGGATGAGTTCCTCAAAGAGTTTGAGAATCCAGAGGTTCCCAGAGAGGAGCAGCAGCCACAG
CAGCAGCAGCCACAGCCGCAGCGAGATGTCATCGATGAGCCCATTATAGAAGAGCCAAGCCGCCTCCAGG
ACTCAGTGATGGAGGCCAGCAGAACAACCATAGAAGAATCAGCCATGCCCCCACCACCCCCTCAAGGAGT
TAAGCGGAAAGCCGGGCAAATAGACCCAGAGCCTTCGATACCTCCTCAGCAGGTAGAGCAAATGGAAATA
CCACCAGTAGAACTTCCCCCAGAGGAGCCTCCAAATATCTGTCAGCTGATCCCGGAGTTAGAGCTCCTAC
CGGAGAAGGAGAAGGAAAAAGAGAAGGAGAAGGAAGAGGAGGAGGAGGAGGAGGATGAAGATGCTTCAGG
GGGTGATCAGGATCAAGAGGAAAGGAGATGGAACAAACGCACTCAGCAGATGCTTCATGGTCTTCAGCGA
GCTCTTGCTAAAACTGGAGCAGAGTCTATCAGTTTGCTTGAGCTGTGTCGAAACACAAACCGAAAGCAGG
CAGCAGCAAAGTTCTACAGCTTTTTGGTTCTTAAGAAGCAGCAAGCCATCGAGCTCACACAGGAAGAGCC
GTACAGTGACATCATTGCAACCCCTGGACCACGGTTCCATATTATCCTTAAGGGGGGAGCAGGAGGCATG
GTGAGCGAGCTGATTAAGGAGAACATGCACATGAAGCTGTACATGGAGGGCACCGTGAACAACCACCACT
TCAAGTGCACATCCGAGGGCGAAGGCAAGCCCTACGAGGGCACCCAGACCATGAGAATCAAGGCGGTCGA
GGGCGGCCCTCTCCCCTTCGCCTTCGACATCCTGGCTACCAGCTTCATGTACGGCAGCAAAACCTTCATC
AACCACACCCAGGGCATCCCCGACTTCTTTAAGCAGTCCTTCCCCGAGGGCTTCACATGGGAGAGAGTCA
CCACATACGAAGACGGGGGCGTGCTGACCGCTACCCAGGACACCAGCCTCCAGGACGGCTGCCTCATCTA
CAACGTCAAGATCAGAGGGGTGAACTTCCCATCCAACGGCCCTGTGATGCAGAAGAAAACACTCGGCTGG
GAGGCCTCCACCGAGACCCTGTACCCCGCTGACGGCGGCCTGGAAGGCAGAGCCGACATGGCCCTGAAGC
TCGTGGGCGGGGGCCACCTGATCTGCAACTTGAAGACCACATACAGATCCAAGAAACCCGCTAAGAACCT
CAAGATGCCCGGCGTCTACTATGTGGACAGAAGACTGGAAAGAATCAAGGAGGCCGACAAAGAGACCTAC
GTCGAGCAGCACGAGGTGGCTGTGGCCAGATACTGCGACCTCCCTAGCAAACTGGGGCACAGAAAGTCGC
GATAAGCTAGCTCAGGTGCAGGCTGCCTATCAGAAGGTGGTGGCTGGTGTGGCCAATGCCCTGGCTCACA
AATACCACTGAGATCTTTTTCCCTCTGCCAAAAATTATGGGGACATCATGAAGCCCCTTGAGCATCTGAC
TTCTGGCTAATAAAGGAAATTTATTTTCATTGCAATAGTGTGTTGGAATTTTTTGTGTCTCTCACTCGGA
AGGACATATGGGAGGGCAAATCATTTAAAACATCAGAATGAGTATTTGGTTTAGAGTTTGGCAACATATG
CCCATATGCTGGCTGCCATGAACAAAGGTTGGCTATAAAGAGGTCATCAGTATATGAAACAGCCCCCTGC
TGTCCATTCCTTATTCCATAGAAAAGCCTTGACTTGAGGTTAGATTTTTTTTATATTTTGTTTTGTGTTA
TTTTTTTCTTTAACATCCCTAAAATTTTCCTTACATGTTTTACTAGCCAGATTTTTCCTCCTCTCCTGAC
TACTCCCAGTCATAGCTGTCCCTCTTCTCTTATGGAGATCCCTCGACCTGCAGCCCAAGCTTGGCGTAAT
CATGGTCATAGCTGTTTCCTGTGTGAAATTGTTATCCGCTCACAATTCCACACAACATACGAGCCGGAAG
CATAAAGTGTAAAGCCTGGGGTGCCTAATGAGTGAGCTAACTCACATTAATTGCGTTGCGCTCACTGCCC
GCTTTCCAGTCGGGAAACCTGTCGTGCCAGCGGATCCGCTGCATTAATGAATCGGCCAACGCGCGGGGAG
AGGCGGTTTGCGTATTGGGCGCTCTTCCGCTTCCTCGCTCACTGACTCGCTGCGCTCGGTCGTTCGGCTG
CGGCGAGCGGTATCAGCTCACTCAAAGGCGGTAATACGGTTATCCACAGAATCAGGGGATAACGCAGGAA
AGAACATGTGAGCAAAAGGCCAGCAAAAGGCCAGGAACCGTAAAAAGGCCGCGTTGCTGGCGTTTTTCCA
TAGGCTCCGCCCCCCTGACGAGCATCACAAAAATCGACGCTCAAGTCAGAGGTGGCGAAACCCGACAGGA
CTATAAAGATACCAGGCGTTTCCCCCTGGAAGCTCCCTCGTGCGCTCTCCTGTTCCGACCCTGCCGCTTA
CCGGATACCTGTCCGCCTTTCTCCCTTCGGGAAGCGTGGCGCTTTCTCATAGCTCACGCTGTAGGTATCT
CAGTTCGGTGTAGGTCGTTCGCTCCAAGCTGGGCTGTGTGCACGAACCCCCCGTTCAGCCCGACCGCTGC
GCCTTATCCGGTAACTATCGTCTTGAGTCCAACCCGGTAAGACACGACTTATCGCCACTGGCAGCAGCCA
CTGGTAACAGGATTAGCAGAGCGAGGTATGTAGGCGGTGCTACAGAGTTCTTGAAGTGGTGGCCTAACTA
CGGCTACACTAGAAGAACAGTATTTGGTATCTGCGCTCTGCTGAAGCCAGTTACCTTCGGAAAAAGAGTT
GGTAGCTCTTGATCCGGCAAACAAACCACCGCTGGTAGCGGTGGTTTTTTTGTTTGCAAGCAGCAGATTA
CGCGCAGAAAAAAAGGATCTCAAGAAGATCCTTTGATCTTTTCTACGGGGTCTGACGCTCAGTGGAACGA
AAACTCACGTTAAGGGATTTTGGTCATGAGATTATCAAAAAGGATCTTCACCTAGATCCTTTTAAATTAA
AAATGAAGTTTTAAATCAATCTAAAGTATATATGAGTAAACTTGGTCTGACAGTTACCAATGCTTAATCA
GTGAGGCACCTATCTCAGCGATCTGTCTATTTCGTTCATCCATAGTTGCCTGACTCCCCGTCGTGTAGAT
AACTACGATACGGGAGGGCTTACCATCTGGCCCCAGTGCTGCAATGATACCGCGAGACCCACGCTCACCG
GCTCCAGATTTATCAGCAATAAACCAGCCAGCCGGAAGGGCCGAGCGCAGAAGTGGTCCTGCAACTTTAT
CCGCCTCCATCCAGTCTATTAATTGTTGCCGGGAAGCTAGAGTAAGTAGTTCGCCAGTTAATAGTTTGCG
CAACGTTGTTGCCATTGCTACAGGCATCGTGGTGTCACGCTCGTCGTTTGGTATGGCTTCATTCAGCTCC
GGTTCCCAACGATCAAGGCGAGTTACATGATCCCCCATGTTGTGCAAAAAAGCGGTTAGCTCCTTCGGTC
CTCCGATCGTTGTCAGAAGTAAGTTGGCCGCAGTGTTATCACTCATGGTTATGGCAGCACTGCATAATTC
TCTTACTGTCATGCCATCCGTAAGATGCTTTTCTGTGACTGGTGAGTACTCAACCAAGTCATTCTGAGAA
TAGTGTATGCGGCGACCGAGTTGCTCTTGCCCGGCGTCAATACGGGATAATACCGCGCCACATAGCAGAA
CTTTAAAAGTGCTCATCATTGGAAAACGTTCTTCGGGGCGAAAACTCTCAAGGATCTTACCGCTGTTGAG
ATCCAGTTCGATGTAACCCACTCGTGCACCCAACTGATCTTCAGCATCTTTTACTTTCACCAGCGTTTCT
GGGTGAGCAAAAACAGGAAGGCAAAATGCCGCAAAAAAGGGAATAAGGGCGACACGGAAATGTTGAATAC
TCATACTCTTCCTTTTTCAATATTATTGAAGCATTTATCAGGGTTATTGTCTCATGAGCGGATACATATT
TGAATGTATTTAGAAAAATAAACAAATAGGGGTTCCGCGCACATTTCCCCGAAAAGTGCCACCTG
